>Addgene plasmid #1567 | L3602 | depositor full sequence | sequence record 177 | Author sequence
AAGCTTGGGCTGCAGGTCGGCTATAATAAGTTCTTGAATAAAATAATTTTCCCGACAAAACATGAGTATT
TCTTTCGAAAATAAAAGTGCAGGCTAATTAGAGATTATTCTGTAATTAACTGCATAATTTGTCACGTGCC
ATAGTTTTACATTCCACTACGTCATAGTTCTTAAAATACTAATCTCCTGAAAATAGAAGTAGGTGAAGAA
AGTTTAATTATCAGTTCTAAAATGACAATTGATCTTTGGAATATGTTCTGAAACTACCGATCATTGAACA
GATGCTATTTGAATGATATAGAATTGTATATTTGCAATTTCTGAAACGCGTTCTTAAAGGCACACAGATT
AATTCAAAAGGGTCTGGCCGCAAAAAGGTTTATGGTGGCCGATTTTGAGTTTTGTGTGTGATTGCTTTTT
CACAATCAGTGTTTTCAGGATTATGTGATGAACTAGATCTTCAAGTTTCGTTACATTTCATATGTTTTCG
GAACTCACGAAGTACATATTGGGTATTGTGCTCAAAAAATTCAGCAATCAGCTTCGCTCCGCTGACTTTA
GAACCCAAAAAAATAGTATGGCCAAACTGACTGTGTTACGATCATTTCAATTTTTCAATACATATTTAAG
ATTTCTAAGAGTAAGAAGGTCAAAAACTGTTCTGGAATACATATATATTTTTCAGGTTACAATTAGTCAA
AAAGTGCACTGAAATATACGTTTTAATTTCACGAATAACCCAATTAGTTCAATGTATTTTTGGTCAACCA
ACGTTAAAGTTTGGCTTCCAACCAATTATCATTTCTGATCAACCACAATGTTTTTTCTTTATCTGCAAGT
TAATTTTTTATTTTTATCCAGATGTTTGGCATATTTTTCAATTCTTCACTAGCGCCCACTTCTTGCACTT
CCGGCGCCCTGAATCTAATGCATCTGTTGCAAGAATTGAAAGACCAATCAACACATTGTTTTCTTCACGA
GATACTGAAGAAAATGAATAAAAACAGAGAAAAAGAGCCATGTGATTAGTGACAACTGTTGCTAACAGAT
ACCATAGCTTGGACTTGGTACGTGATGGCAACGTATGGGTCAACAAAAATGATTGCAGAGGGGGTGCAAA
ACAGTCAAGTCGAGAAAATATGAAAAACAGAAAACAAAGAACAGAAAAATGGGTTTGAGAGTCAGTATAA
TTTATAAAAGAAAAATTGTACATAGAAATTAACCATTTTTGTAGAAGAAGTTATTTTTCAAGCATCGTTA
AAAATTATTCAAAGCACCTTATTTCATATTTAATTTTAAACATGGTTAAATGAACAACACGGTGCGCAAT
CAGGAAAACTTGAAATCTGAAACTGTTGTTGTGATCTTCTTCGCAACTGTTCAGATAGCACTAGTGTAAT
GTTAAGAGTGCGCGAATATAATGGAATATAATGGATCACACCTCCTGCCATCAGGTAAACGTCTCTGTTA
TCACATATTTCCAACTATTAAATTTTTACCTTTTACAGTTTTACATTTTTTTGAAAAAAGTAACTTTTTG
TCTTCAAAATCCCTGACGAAAATATCAAATATTTTAATCGAGACTGCAGAGGAACCGATTGATGATTTGG
AAAATCCAGCTTTACCTGTGTAAGAACTGAAAAGTTTCATAACCCTAGGGTATTCCCAGTTACATTCCCC
ACTGGCTAACAATAGCACCCAGTTTTTCATCACCTTTCTTCAAATTTCTCGGCGATTTGTTAAAAACAAA
ATTTGTGTCCCTTCTCTGATATCTCTATGTCTCTAAACACAAGTTCATCGGAAAACGAAGGAGGGTAGGT
GTTGGTTGGGCTCCCGAAGTGAAAATAGAAGAGCAAGAATAGAATATTAGAGAGAGAGTGCAGAGAGGGC
GGGATAGCTCCCGGGATTCCGTTTTCTTCTTCTTTATCTTCAACGATGATGTGTGTGCGTGTTGTATAGA
TTCTGTTGCTCCCCCACAACTCGCTCCGAAGGCTCAATACAATTCAATTGATATTGGAGGAGAGCCTACC
GGAGTGGGAGGATAAGAAGAAACATAAGAAGAAGAAGAAGAAGAAGCATGCTTCTGGTTTTTGATGCTAT
GAAAACGGCACAAAAAGATGATTGAGGTCCCTTTTCAATACCTTCTCTCATCTTTCAAATCCCATTGAAA
CCTAAAACTTCTCACCACGCTTTACCATTGTTCTCCAAAAACTTATAGCAATGTCTATAACTTTTTTATC
TCTGAAAAGCAGTGTTCCATTTTTCTTTTTCCTATTTTATTTCAATTGTTTCTCACATTTCGTTTGGATT
CTTTGCTTGTCAACCAGCTTCTTCTTCCACTTTTACCGTCTAATTTTCAGGGCAGGGAGCCATCAAACCC
ACGACCACTAGATCCATCTAGAGGATCCCCGGGATTGGCCAAAGGACCCAAAGGTATGTTTCGAATGATA
CTAACATAACATAGAACATTTTCAGGAGGACCCTTGGAGGGTACCGGTAGAAAAAATGAGTAAAGGAGAA
GAACTTTTCACTGGAGTTGTCCCAATTCTTGTTGAATTAGATGGTGATGTTAATGGGCACAAATTTTCTG
TCAGTGGAGAGGGTGAAGGTGATGCAACATACGGAAAACTTACCCTTAAATTTATTTGCACTACTGGAAA
ACTACCTGTTCCATGGGTAAGTTTAAACATATATATACTAACTAACCCTGATTATTTAAATTTTCAGCCA
ACACTTGTCACTACTTTCTCACACGGCGTACAATGCTTCTCGAGATACCCAGATCATATGAAACAGCATG
ACTTTTTCAAGAGTGCCATGCCCGAAGGTTATGTACAGGAAAGAACTATATTTTTCAAAGATGACGGGAA
CTACAAGACACGTAAGTTTAAACAGTTCGGTACTAACTAACCATACATATTTAAATTTTCAGGTGCTGAA
GTCAAGTTTGAAGGTGATACCCTTGTTAATAGAATCGAGTTAAAAGGTATTGATTTTAAAGAAGATGGAA
ACATTCTTGGACACAAATTGGAATACAACTATATTTCACACAACGTATACATCGCAGCAGACAAACAAAA
GAATGGAATCAAAGTTGTAAGTTTAAACATGATTTTACTAACTAACTAATCTGATTTAAATTTTCAGAAC
TTCAAAATTAGACACAACATTGAAGATGGAAGCGTTCAACTAGCAGACCATTATCAACAAAATACTCCAA
TTGGCGATGGCCCTGTCCTTTTACCAGACAACCATTACCTGTCCACACAATCTGCCCTTTCGAAAGATCC
CAACGAAAAGAGAGACCACATGGTCCTTCTTGAGTTTGTAACAGCTGCTGGGATTACACATGGCATGGAT
GAACTATACAAATAGCATTCGTAGAATTGTAAGTTTAAACTTTCTCATACTAACTAACGCGCTCTATTTA
AATTTTCAGAATTCCAACTGAGCGCCGGTCGCTACCATTACCAACTTGTCTGGTGTCAAAAATAATAGGG
GCCGCTGTCATCAGAGTAAGTTTAAACTGAGTTCTACTAACTAACGAGTAATATTTAAATTTTCAGCATC
TCGCGCCCGTGCCTCTGACTTCTAAGTCCAATTACTCTTCAACATCCCTACATGCTCTTTCTCCCTGTGC
TCCCACCCCCTATTTTTGTTATTATCAAAAAACTTCTCTTAATTTCTTTGTTTTTTAGCTTCTTTTAAGT
CACCTCTAACAATGAAATTGTGTAGATTCAAAAATAGAATTAATTCGTAATAAAAAGTCGAAAAAAATTG
TGCTCCCTCCCCCCATTAATAATAATTCTATCCCAAAATCTACACAATGTTCTGTGTACACTTCTTATGT
TTTTTACTTCTGATAAATTTTTTTGAAACATCATAGAAAAAACCGCACACAAAATACCTTATCATATGTT
ACGTTTCAGTTTATGACCGCAATTTTTATTTCTTCGCACGTCTGGGCCTCTCATGACGTCAAATCATGCT
CATCGTGAAAAAGTTTTGGAGTATTTTTGGAATTTTTCAATCAAGTGAAAGTTTATGAAATTAATTTTCC
TGCTTTTGCTTTTTGGGGTTTCCCCTATTGTTTGTCAAGATTTCGAGGACGGCGTTTTTCTTGCTAAAAT
CACAAGTATTGATGAGCACGATGCAAGAAAGATCGGAAGAAGGTTTGGGTTTGAGGCTCAGTGGAAGGTG
AGTAGAAGTTGATAATTTGAAAGTGGAGTAGTGTCTATGGGGTTTTTGCCTTAAATGACAGAATACATTC
CCAATATACCAAACATAACTGTTTCCTACTAGTCGGCCGTACGGGCCCTTTCGTCTCGCGCGTTTCGGTG
ATGACGGTGAAAACCTCTGACACATGCAGCTCCCGGAGACGGTCACAGCTTGTCTGTAAGCGGATGCCGG
GAGCAGACAAGCCCGTCAGGGCGCGTCAGCGGGTGTTGGCGGGTGTCGGGGCTGGCTTAACTATGCGGCA
TCAGAGCAGATTGTACTGAGAGTGCACCATATGCGGTGTGAAATACCGCACAGATGCGTAAGGAGAAAAT
ACCGCATCAGGCGGCCTTAAGGGCCTCGTGATACGCCTATTTTTATAGGTTAATGTCATGATAATAATGG
TTTCTTAGACGTCAGGTGGCACTTTTCGGGGAAATGTGCGCGGAACCCCTATTTGTTTATTTTTCTAAAT
ACATTCAAATATGTATCCGCTCATGAGACAATAACCCTGATAAATGCTTCAATAATATTGAAAAAGGAAG
AGTATGAGTATTCAACATTTCCGTGTCGCCCTTATTCCCTTTTTTGCGGCATTTTGCCTTCCTGTTTTTG
CTCACCCAGAAACGCTGGTGAAAGTAAAAGATGCTGAAGATCAGTTGGGTGCACGAGTGGGTTACATCGA
ACTGGATCTCAACAGCGGTAAGATCCTTGAGAGTTTTCGCCCCGAAGAACGTTTTCCAATGATGAGCACT
TTTAAAGTTCTGCTATGTGGCGCGGTATTATCCCGTATTGACGCCGGGCAAGAGCAACTCGGTCGCCGCA
TACACTATTCTCAGAATGACTTGGTTGAGTACTCACCAGTCACAGAAAAGCATCTTACGGATGGCATGAC
AGTAAGAGAATTATGCAGTGCTGCCATAACCATGAGTGATAACACTGCGGCCAACTTACTTCTGACAACG
ATCGGAGGACCGAAGGAGCTAACCGCTTTTTTGCACAACATGGGGGATCATGTAACTCGCCTTGATCGTT
GGGAACCGGAGCTGAATGAAGCCATACCAAACGACGAGCGTGACACCACGATGCCTGTAGCAATGGCAAC
AACGTTGCGCAAACTATTAACTGGCGAACTACTTACTCTAGCTTCCCGGCAACAATTAATAGACTGGATG
GAGGCGGATAAAGTTGCAGGACCACTTCTGCGCTCGGCCCTTCCGGCTGGCTGGTTTATTGCTGATAAAT
CTGGAGCCGGTGAGCGTGGGTCTCGCGGTATCATTGCAGCACTGGGGCCAGATGGTAAGCCCTCCCGTAT
CGTAGTTATCTACACGACGGGGAGTCAGGCAACTATGGATGAACGAAATAGACAGATCGCTGAGATAGGT
GCCTCACTGATTAAGCATTGGTAACTGTCAGACCAAGTTTACTCATATATACTTTAGATTGATTTAAAAC
TTCATTTTTAATTTAAAAGGATCTAGGTGAAGATCCTTTTTGATAATCTCATGACCAAAATCCCTTAACG
TGAGTTTTCGTTCCACTGAGCGTCAGACCCCGTAGAAAAGATCAAAGGATCTTCTTGAGATCCTTTTTTT
CTGCGCGTAATCTGCTGCTTGCAAACAAAAAAACCACCGCTACCAGCGGTGGTTTGTTTGCCGGATCAAG
AGCTACCAACTCTTTTTCCGAAGGTAACTGGCTTCAGCAGAGCGCAGATACCAAATACTGTCCTTCTAGT
GTAGCCGTAGTTAGGCCACCACTTCAAGAACTCTGTAGCACCGCCTACATACCTCGCTCTGCTAATCCTG
TTACCAGTGGCTGCTGCCAGTGGCGATAAGTCGTGTCTTACCGGGTTGGACTCAAGACGATAGTTACCGG
ATAAGGCGCAGCGGTCGGGCTGAACGGGGGGTTCGTGCACACAGCCCAGCTTGGAGCGAACGACCTACAC
CGAACTGAGATACCTACAGCGTGAGCATTGAGAAAGCGCCACGCTTCCCGAAGGGAGAAAGGCGGACAGG
TATCCGGTAAGCGGCAGGGTCGGAACAGGAGAGCGCACGAGGGAGCTTCCAGGGGGAAACGCCTGGTATC
TTTATAGTCCTGTCGGGTTTCGCCACCTCTGACTTGAGCGTCGATTTTTGTGATGCTCGTCAGGGGGGCG
GAGCCTATGGAAAAACGCCAGCAACGCGGCCTTTTTACGGTTCCTGGCCTTTTGCTGGCCTTTTGCTCAC
ATGTTCTTTCCTGCGTTATCCCCTGATTCTGTGGATAACCGTATTACCGCCTTTGAGTGAGCTGATACCG
CTCGCCGCAGCCGAACGACCGAGCGCAGCGAGTCAGTGAGCGAGGAAGCGGAAGAGCGCCCAATACGCAA
ACCGCCTCTCCCCGCGCGTTGGCCGATTCATTAATGCAGCTGGCACGACAGGTTTCCCGACTGGAAAGCG
GGCAGTGAGCGCAACGCAATTAATGTGAGTTAGCTCACTCATTAGGCACCCCAGGCTTTACACTTTATGC
TTCCGGCTCGTATGTTGTGTGGAATTGTGAGCGGATAACAATTTCACACAGGAAACAGCTATGACCATGA
TTACGCCAAGCTGTAAGTTTAAACATGATCTTACTAACTAACTATTCTCATTTAAATTTTCAGAGCTTAA
AAATGGCTGAAATCACTCACAACGATGGATACGCTAACAACTTGGAAATGAAAT
Features (pLannotate 1.2.2; 12 found; start..end, strand, type, name):
   2397..2413    -  misc_feature   MCS (fragment): pUC18/19 multiple cloning site
   2506..3372    +  CDS            P4: P4 is a basic (constitutively fluorescent) blue fluorescent protein published in 1994, derived from Aequorea victoria.
   4045..4197    +  CDS            aex-5 (fragment): AEX5_CAEEL - Also known as kpc-3 From Caenorhabditis elegans.
   4325..4360    +  CDS            rop (fragment): Rop protein, which maintains plasmids at low copy number; rop
   4462..4561    +  misc_feature   bom (fragment): basis of mobility region from pBR322
   4659..4763    +  promoter       AmpR promoter: bla
   4764..5624    +  CDS            AmpR: β-lactamase; bla; confers resistance to ampicillin, carbenicillin, and related antibiotics
   5795..6383    +  rep_origin     ori: high-copy-number ColE1/pMB1/pBR322/pUC origin of replication
   6566..6658    +  CDS            lacI (fragment): lac repressor; lacI; The lac repressor binds to the lac operator to inhibit transcription in E. coli. This inhibition can be relieved by adding lactose or isopropyl-β-D-thiogalactopyranoside (IPTG).
   6671..6692    +  protein_bind   CAP binding site: CAP binding activates transcription in the presence of cAMP. E. coli catabolite activator protein
   6707..6737    +  promoter       lac promoter: promoter for the E. coli lac operon
   6745..6761    +  protein_bind   lac operator: The lac repressor binds to the lac operator to inhibit transcription in E. coli. This inhibition can be relieved by adding lactose or isopropyl-β-D-thiogalactopyranoside (IPTG). lac repressor encoded by lacI
