[The description below was written by a language model from this plasmid's Addgene catalogue record and pLannotate feature annotations shown in this document.]
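Description:
L3602 (Fire Lab miniprep pPD115.95) is a Caenorhabditis elegans expression vector from the 1997 Fire Lab Vector Kit, catalogued as an empty backbone of roughly 6.9 kb. The parent backbone is listed as unknown, but the annotated features point to a pUC/pBR322-type bacterial scaffold. These include a high-copy ColE1/pMB1 origin and a β-lactamase gene with its own promoter for ampicillin selection in E. coli. Also present are remnants of bom, rop and lacI, and the lac promoter, operator and CAP site next to a fragment of the pUC18/19 polylinker.

The worm-specific payload is described mainly by the depositor's list of modules. The names myo3-2341 and myo3Tsa suggest upstream sequence and a transcription start region from myo-3, a body-wall muscle myosin gene. However, no promoter was annotated in the first ~2.4 kb of the sequence, where these elements would presumably sit. Downstream is a GFP coding region split by several synthetic introns (the IVS elements), which in Fire vectors are included to improve expression in worms. It carries the substitutions Y66H, N146I and M153A. Y66H converts GFP to a blue-emitting variant, consistent with the software calling this reading frame the blue fluorescent protein P4. The "decoy" module is a Fire-kit element whose function is not explained in the record. A short match to aex-5 lies downstream of the reporter and may be part of 3' flanking worm sequence, though the 3' UTR is not named.

With no insert, the plasmid likely serves as a blue fluorescent reporter or fusion vector for muscle expression in transgenic worms, and the kit documentation is cited for details.
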