Addgene plasmid #1567: L3602
Purpose: (Empty Backbone)
Depositing lab: Andrew Fire. Depositing organization: Carnegie Institution for Science.
Backbone
  Vector backbone: Unknown
  Backbone size (bp): 6921
  Vector type: Worm Expression
Growth in bacteria
  Bacterial resistance: Ampicillin, 100 μg/mL
  Growth temperature: 37°C
  Growth strain: DH5alpha
  Copy number: Unknown
Gene/Insert
  Gene/Insert name: None
  Tag / fusion protein: myo3-2341, myo3Tsa, IVSA, gfpN, IVSR, gfpY66H, IVSS, gfpN146I, gfpM153A, IVST, gfpC, IVSM, IVSL, decoy
  Cloning method: Restriction Enzyme
Terms and licenses: Academic/Nonprofit Terms; Industry Terms: Not Available to Industry
Depositor comments: See Fire Lab Vector Kit Documentation 1997. Fire Lab Miniprep Number pPD115.95, Ligation number L3602.
How to cite: L3602 was a gift from Andrew Fire (Addgene plasmid # 1567 ; http://n2t.net/addgene:1567 ; RRID:Addgene_1567)
