>Addgene plasmid #1567 | L3602 | addgene partial sequence | sequence record 16704 | 1567_m13reverse
GNGTTACTGATCTTACTAACTAACTATTCTCATTTAAATTTTCAGAGCTTAAAAATGGCTGAAACCACTC
ACAACGATGGATACGCTAACAACTTGGAAATGAAATAAGCTTGGGCTGCAGGTCGGCTATAATAAGTTCT
TGAATAAAATAATTTTCCCGACAAAACATGAGTATTTCTTTCGAAAATAAAAGTGCAGGCTAATTAGAGA
TTATTCTGTAATTAACTGCATAATTTGTCACGTGCCATAGTTTTACATTCCACTACGTCATAGTTCTTAA
AATACTAATCTCCTGAAAATAGAAGTAGGTGAAGAAAGTTTAATTATCAGTTCTAAAATGACAATTGATC
TTTGGAATATGTTCTGAAACTACCGATCATTGAACAGATGCTATTTGAATGATATAGAATTGTATATTTG
CAATTTCTGAAACGCGTTCTTAAAGGCACACAGATTAATTCAAAAGGGTCTGGCCGCAAAAAGGTTTATG
GTGGCCGATTTTGAGTTTTGTGTGTGATTGCTTTTTCACAATCAGTGTTTTCAGGATTATGTGATGAACT
AGATCTTCAAGTTTCGTTACATTTCATATGTTTTCGGAACTCACGAAGTACATATTGGGTATTGTGCTCA
AAAAATTCAGCAATCAGCTTCGCTCCGCTGACTTTAGAACCCAAAAAAATAGTATGGCCAAACTGACTGT
GTTACGATCATTTCAATTTTTCAATACATATTTAAGATTTCTAAGAGTAAGAAGGTCAAAAACTGTTCTG
GAATACATATATATTTTTCAGGTTACAATTAGTCAAAAAGTGCACTGAAATATACGTTTTAATTTCACGA
ATAACCCAATTAGTTCAATGTATTTTTGGTCAACCAACGTTAAGTTTGGCTTCCAACCCATTATCATTTC
TGATCAACCACNATGGTTTTTCCTTTATCTGCANGTTAATTTTTTATTTTTTATCCNGANGGTTNGGCAT
ATTTTNCAATTCTTCACTAGCGCCCCCCTTCTTGCNCTTCCGGCGCCCTGAATCNAATGCCTCNGGTGCA
GAATGGAAAGACCATCCACNCTTGTTTTCCTCCCGNGATNCGGAGAAATGATAAAACCGAAAAAAGANCC
TGGGATANGGCCACNGTGCTACAANACCTACCTGGACTGGACNGGAGGCNCTAGGGNCNCAAATGATGGC
GAGGGGGCCAACNCCGNCNAAATTGAANCCGAACCAGACCAAAGGGGNTGANCCCTANTTAAAAAAATGG
CCCAAATACCNTTGGGAAANNTTTCCCCCCTAAATNCCCCCCTTCTTTTTTNAGGGNNANANCCCGGCCC
CNAAAANAANAAGGGGGNNTCCCCNCCNAANAAGG
